Addgene plasmid #55824: pcDNA3-S586A-VLCAD-FLAG
Purpose: Expresses S586A VLCAD mutant in mammalian cells
Depositing lab: Yoshimi Homma. Depositing organization: Fukushima Medical University. Publication: Dysregulation of very long chain acyl-CoA dehydrogenase coupled with lipid peroxidation. Kabuyama Y, Suzuki T, Nakazawa N, Yamaki J, Homma MK, Homma Y. Am J Physiol Cell Physiol. 2010 Jan;298(1):C107-13. doi: 10.1152/ajpcell.00231.2009. Epub 2009 Nov 4. PubMed 19889959.
Backbone
  Vector backbone: pcDNA3
  Backbone size w/o insert (bp): 5500
  Total vector size (bp): 7500
  Vector type: Mammalian Expression
  Selectable markers: Neomycin (select with G418)
Growth in bacteria
  Bacterial resistance: Ampicillin, 100 μg/mL
  Growth temperature: 37°C
  Growth strain: XL1 Blue
  Copy number: High Copy
Gene/Insert
  Gene/Insert name: Very long-chain specific acyl-CoA dehydrogenase (alt names: VLCAD; ACADVL)
  Species: H. sapiens (human)
  Insert size (bp): 2000
  Mutation: changed Serine 586 toAlanine
  Entrez Gene: ACADVL (a.k.a. ACAD6, LCACD, VLCAD)
  Promoter: CMV
  Tag / fusion protein: FLAG tag (C terminal on insert)
  Cloning method: Restriction Enzyme; 5′ cloning site EcoRI (not destroyed); 3′ cloning site NotI (destroyed during cloning)
  Sequencing primers: 5′ GAATTCATGCAGGCGGCTCGGATGGC; 3′ GCGGCCGCTCTGAAGCCAAGTGGGTTGCTG
Terms and licenses: Academic/Nonprofit Terms; Industry Terms: Not Available to Industry
How to cite: pcDNA3-S586A-VLCAD-FLAG was a gift from Yoshimi Homma (Addgene plasmid # 55824 ; http://n2t.net/addgene:55824 ; RRID:Addgene_55824)
