[The description below was written by a language model from this plasmid's Addgene catalogue record and pLannotate feature annotations shown in this document.]
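Description:
pcDNA3-S586A-VLCAD-FLAG is a mammalian expression plasmid of about 7.4 kb built on the pcDNA3 backbone. It carries the human very long-chain specific acyl-CoA dehydrogenase coding sequence (ACADVL, also called VLCAD), with serine 586 changed to alanine. The roughly 2 kb open reading frame sits downstream of the human cytomegalovirus immediate-early enhancer and promoter and is followed by the bovine growth hormone polyadenylation signal, giving strong constitutive transcription in transfected mammalian cells. A C-terminal FLAG epitope is fused to the insert. The feature table detects it only as a short fragment matching a 3xFLAG reference, which is consistent with a single FLAG unit that allows detection or immunoprecipitation of the mutant protein. The insert was placed between EcoRI and NotI sites, with the NotI site lost during cloning. T7 and SP6 phage promoters flank the cloning region, as is standard for pcDNA3, and can serve for in vitro transcription or as sequencing primer sites.

In E. coli the plasmid is maintained through a high-copy ColE1/pUC-type origin and selected with ampicillin via the β-lactamase gene. An f1 origin is also present for single-stranded DNA production. For mammalian selection, an SV40 early promoter drives the neomycin phosphotransferase gene, terminated by an SV40 poly(A) signal, so stable transfectants can be selected with G418. Several small annotations (HIV-1 LTR, ble, lacI and bom fragments) are short partial matches in backbone sequence rather than functional elements. The serine-to-alanine substitution removes a potential phosphorylation site. The associated study concerns dysregulation of VLCAD coupled with lipid peroxidation, so the construct likely serves for comparison with wild-type VLCAD, although the record does not spell out this use.
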