Features (pLannotate 1.2.2; 23 found; start..end, strand, type, name):
     36..80      -  misc_feature   bom (fragment): basis of mobility region from pBR322
    235..614     +  enhancer       CMV enhancer: human cytomegalovirus immediate early enhancer
    615..818     +  promoter       CMV promoter: human cytomegalovirus (CMV) immediate early promoter
    814..847     +  LTR            5' LTR (truncated) (fragment): truncated 5' long terminal repeat (LTR) from HIV-1
    863..881     +  promoter       T7 promoter: promoter for bacteriophage T7 RNA polymerase
    944..2908    +  CDS            ACADVL: ACADV_HUMAN - Also known as VLCAD From Homo sapiens (Human).
   2927..2951    +  CDS            3xFLAG (fragment): three tandem FLAG® epitope tags
   2960..2976    +  misc_feature   MCS (fragment): pUC18/19 multiple cloning site
   2999..3017    -  promoter       SP6 promoter: promoter for bacteriophage SP6 RNA polymerase
   3043..3267    +  polyA_signal   bGH poly(A) signal: bovine growth hormone polyadenylation signal
   3271..3292    +  promoter       SV40 promoter (fragment): SV40 enhancer and early promoter
   3313..3741    +  rep_origin     f1 ori (sequence partly withheld): f1 bacteriophage origin of replication; arrow indicates direction of (+) strand synthesis
   3755..4085    +  promoter       SV40 promoter: SV40 enhancer and early promoter
   4152..4943    +  CDS            neo: KKA2_KLEPN - Also known as kan, nptII. Experimental evidence at protein level: Swiss-Prot protein existence level 1. Resistance to kanamycin, neomycin, paromomycin, ribostamycin, butirosin and gentamicin B. From Klebsiella pneumoniae.
   4967..5125    +  CDS            ble (fragment): BLE_KLEPN - Experimental evidence at protein level: Swiss-Prot protein existence level 1. Binding protein with a strong affinity to the bleomycin family of antibiotics. Binds to CL990; an antimitotic-antibiotic compound. From Klebsiella pneumoniae.
   5120..5241    +  polyA_signal   SV40 poly(A) signal: SV40 polyadenylation signal
   5314..5330    -  protein_bind   lac operator: The lac repressor binds to the lac operator to inhibit transcription in E. coli. This inhibition can be relieved by adding lactose or isopropyl-β-D-thiogalactopyranoside (IPTG). lac repressor encoded by lacI
   5338..5368    -  promoter       lac promoter: promoter for the E. coli lac operon
   5383..5404    -  protein_bind   CAP binding site: CAP binding activates transcription in the presence of cAMP. E. coli catabolite activator protein
   5417..5509    -  CDS            lacI (fragment): lac repressor; lacI; The lac repressor binds to the lac operator to inhibit transcription in E. coli. This inhibition can be relieved by adding lactose or isopropyl-β-D-thiogalactopyranoside (IPTG).
   5692..6280    -  rep_origin     ori: high-copy-number ColE1/pMB1/pBR322/pUC origin of replication
   6451..7311    -  CDS            AmpR: β-lactamase; bla; confers resistance to ampicillin, carbenicillin, and related antibiotics
   7312..7416    -  promoter       AmpR promoter: bla
>Addgene plasmid #55824 | pcDNA3-S586A-VLCAD-FLAG | depositor full sequence | sequence record 87749 | pcDNA3-S586A-VLCAD-FLAG sequence 7447 bps
GACGGATCGGGAGATCTCCCGATCCCCTATGGTCGACTCTCAGTACAATCTGCTCTGATGCCGCATAGTT
AAGCCAGTATCTGCTCCCTGCTTGTGTGTTGGAGGTCGCTGAGTAGTGCGCGAGCAAAATTTAAGCTACA
ACAAGGCAAGGCTTGACCGACAATTGCATGAAGAATCTGCTTAGGGTTAGGCGTTTTGCGCTGCTTCGCG
ATGTACGGGCCAGATATACGCGTTGACATTGATTATTGACTAGTTATTAATAGTAATCAATTACGGGGTC
ATTAGTTCATAGCCCATATATGGAGTTCCGCGTTACATAACTTACGGTAAATGGCCCGCCTGGCTGACCG
CCCAACGACCCCCGCCCATTGACGTCAATAATGACGTATGTTCCCATAGTAACGCCAATAGGGACTTTCC
ATTGACGTCAATGGGTGGACTATTTACGGTAAACTGCCCACTTGGCAGTACATCAAGTGTATCATATGCC
AAGTACGCCCCCTATTGACGTCAATGACGGTAAATGGCCCGCCTGGCATTATGCCCAGTACATGACCTTA
TGGGACTTTCCTACTTGGCAGTACATCTACGTATTAGTCATCGCTATTACCATGGTGATGCGGTTTTGGC
AGTACATCAATGGGCGTGGATAGCGGTTTGACTCACGGGGATTTCCAAGTCTCCACCCCATTGACGTCAA
TGGGAGTTTGTTTTGGCACCAAAATCAACGGGACTTTCCAAAATGTCGTAACAACTCCGCCCCATTGACG
CAAATGGGCGGTAGGCGTGTACGGTGGGAGGTCTATATAAGCAGAGCTCTCTGGCTAACTAGAGAACCCA
CTGCTTACTGGCTTATCGAAATTAATACGACTCACTATAGGGAGACCCAAGCTTGGTACCGAGCTCGGAT
CCACTAGTAACGGCCGCCAGTGTGCTGGAATTCATGCAGGCGGCTCGGATGGCCGCGAGCTTGGGGCGGC
AGCTGCTGAGGCTCGGGGGCGGAAGCTCGCGGCTCACGGCGCTCCTGGGGCAGCCCCGGCCCGGCCCTGC
CCGGCGGCCCTATGCCGGGGGTGCCGCTCAGCTGGCTCTGGACAAGTCAGATTCCCACCCCTCTGACGCT
CTGACCAGGAAAAAACCGGCCAAGGCGGAATCTAAGTCCTTTGCTGTGGGAATGTTCAAAGGCCAGCTCA
CCACAGATCAGGTGTTCCCATACCCGTCCGTGCTCAACGAAGAGCAGACACAGTTTCTTAAAGAGCTGGT
GGAGCCTGTGTCCCGTTTCTTCGAGGAAGTGAACGATCCCGCCAAGAATGACGCTCTGGAGATGGTGGAG
GAGACCACTTGGCAGGGCCTCAAGGAGCTGGGGGCCTTTGGTCTGCAAGTGCCCAGTGAGCTGGGTGGTG
TGGGCCTTTGCAACACCCAGTACGCCCGTTTGGTGGAGATCGTGGGCATGCATGACCTTGGCGTGGGCAT
TACCCTGGGGGCCCATCAGAGCATCGGTTTCAAAGGCATCCTGCTCTTTGGCACAAAGGCCCAGAAAGAA
AAATACCTCCCCAAGCTGGCATCTGGGGAGACTGTGGCCGCTTTCTGTCTAACCGAGCCCTCAAGCGGGT
CAGATGCAGCCTCCATCCGAACCTCTGCTGTGCCCAGCCCCTGTGGAAAATACTATACCCTCAATGGAAG
CAAGCTTTGGATCAGTAATGGGGGCCTAGCAGACATCTTCACGGTCTTTGCCAAGACACCAGTTACAGAT
CCAGCCACAGGAGCCGTGAAGGAGAAGATCACAGCTTTTGTGGTGGAGAGGGGCTTCGGGGGCATTACCC
ATGGGCCCCCTGAGAAGAAGATGGGCATCAAGGCTTCAAACACAGCAGAGGTGTTCTTTGATGGAGTACG
GGTGCCATCGGAGAACGTGCTGGGTGAGGTTGGGAGTGGCTTCAAGGTTGCCATGCACATCCTCAACAAT
GGAAGGTTTGGCATGGCTGCGGCCCTGGCAGGTACCATGAGAGGCATCATTGCTAAGGCGGTAGATCATG
CCACTAATCGTACCCAGTTTGGGGAGAAAATTCACAACTTTGGGCTGATCCAGGAGAAGCTGGCACGGAT
GGTTATGCTGCAGTATGTAACTGAGTCCATGGCTTACATGGTGAGTGCTAACATGGACCAGGGAGCCACG
GACTTCCAGATAGAGGCCGCCATCAGCAAAATCTTTGGCTCGGAGGCAGCCTGGAAGGTGACAGATGAAT
GCATCCAAATCATGGGGGGTATGGGCTTCATGAAGGAACCTGGAGTAGAGCGTGTGCTCCGAGATCTTCG
CATCTTCCGGATCTTTGAGGGGACAAATGACATTCTTCGGCTGTTTGTGGCTCTGCAGGGCTGTATGGAC
AAAGGAAAGGAGCTCTCTGGGCTTGGCAGTGCTCTAAAGAATCCCTTTGGGAATGCTGGCCTCCTGCTAG
GAGAGGCAGGCAAACAGCTGAGGCGGCGGGCAGGGCTGGGCAGCGGCCTGAGTCTCAGCGGACTTGTCCA
CCCGGAGTTGAGTCGGAGTGGCGAGCTGGCAGTACGGGCTCTGGAGCAGTTTGCCACTGTGGTGGAGGCC
AAGCTGATAAAACACAAGAAGGGGATTGTCAATGAACAGTTTCTGCTGCAGCGGCTGGCAGACGGGGCCA
TCGACCTCTATGCCATGGTGGTGGTTCTCTCGAGGGCCGCAAGATCCCTGAGTGAGGGCCACCCCACGGC
CCAGCATGAGAAAATGCTCTGTGACACCTGGTGTATCGAGGCTGCAGCTCGGATCCGAGAGGGCATGGCC
GCCCTGCAGTCTGACCCCTGGCAGCAAGAGCTCTACCGCAACTTCAAAAGCATCTCCAAGGCCTTGGTGG
AGCGGGGTGGTGTGGTCACCAGCAACCCACTTGGCTTCAGAGCGGCCGCCACCATGGATTACAAGGATGA
CGACGATAAGAGCCCGGGCGGATCCTCTAGAGTCGAGCATGCATCTAGAGGGCCCTATTCTATAGTGTCA
CCTAAATGCTAGAGCTCGCTGATCAGCCTCGACTGTGCCTTCTAGTTGCCAGCCATCTGTTGTTTGCCCC
TCCCCCGTGCCTTCCTTGACCCTGGAAGGTGCCACTCCCACTGTCCTTTCCTAATAAAATGAGGAAATTG
CATCGCATTGTCTGAGTAGGTGTCATTCTATTCTGGGGGGTGGGGTGGGGCAGGACAGCAAGGGGGAGGA
TTGGGAAGACAATAGCAGGCATGCTGGGGATGCGGTGGGCTCTATGGCTTCTGAGGCGGAAAGAACCAGC
TGGGGCTCTAGGGGGTATCCCC
[124 nt withheld, positions 3313-3436]
C
[32 nt withheld, positions 3438-3469]
CA
[57 nt withheld, positions 3472-3528]
A
[49 nt withheld, positions 3530-3578]
CCTTTGACGTTGGAGTCCACGTTCTTT
[37 nt withheld, positions 3606-3642]
ACCCTATCTCGGTCTATTCTTTTGATTTATAAGGGATTTTGGGGATTTCGGCCTATTGGTTAAAAAATGA
GCTGATTTAACAAAAATTTAACGCGAATTAATTCTGTGGAATGTGTGTCAGTTAGGGTGTGGAAAGTCCC
CAGGCTCCCCAGGCAGGCAGAAGTATGCAAAGCATGCATCTCAATTAGTCAGCAACCAGGTGTGGAAAGT
CCCCAGGCTCCCCAGCAGGCAGAAGTATGCAAAGCATGCATCTCAATTAGTCAGCAACCATAGTCCCGCC
CCTAACTCCGCCCATCCCGCCCCTAACTCCGCCCAGTTCCGCCCATTCTCCGCCCCATGGCTGACTAATT
TTTTTTATTTATGCAGAGGCCGAGGCCGCCTCTGCCTCTGAGCTATTCCAGAAGTAGTGAGGAGGCTTTT
TTGGAGGCCTAGGCTTTTGCAAAAAGCTCCCGGGAGCTTGTATATCCATTTTCGGATCTGATCAAGAGAC
AGGATGAGGATCGTTTCGCATGATTGAACAAGATGGATTGCACGCAGGTTCTCCGGCCGCTTGGGTGGAG
AGGCTATTCGGCTATGACTGGGCACAACAGACAATCGGCTGCTCTGATGCCGCCGTGTTCCGGCTGTCAG
CGCAGGGGCGCCCGGTTCTTTTTGTCAAGACCGACCTGTCCGGTGCCCTGAATGAACTGCAGGACGAGGC
AGCGCGGCTATCGTGGCTGGCCACGACGGGCGTTCCTTGCGCAGCTGTGCTCGACGTTGTCACTGAAGCG
GGAAGGGACTGGCTGCTATTGGGCGAAGTGCCGGGGCAGGATCTCCTGTCATCTCACCTTGCTCCTGCCG
AGAAAGTATCCATCATGGCTGATGCAATGCGGCGGCTGCATACGCTTGATCCGGCTACCTGCCCATTCGA
CCACCAAGCGAAACATCGCATCGAGCGAGCACGTACTCGGATGGAAGCCGGTCTTGTCGATCAGGATGAT
CTGGACGAAGAGCATCAGGGGCTCGCGCCAGCCGAACTGTTCGCCAGGCTCAAGGCGCGCATGCCCGACG
GCGAGGATCTCGTCGTGACCCATGGCGATGCCTGCTTGCCGAATATCATGGTGGAAAATGGCCGCTTTTC
TGGATTCATCGACTGTGGCCGGCTGGGTGTGGCGGACCGCTATCAGGACATAGCGTTGGCTACCCGTGAT
ATTGCTGAAGAGCTTGGCGGCGAATGGGCTGACCGCTTCCTCGTGCTTTACGGTATCGCCGCTCCCGATT
CGCAGCGCATCGCCTTCTATCGCCTTCTTGACGAGTTCTTCTGAGCGGGACTCTGGGGTTCGAAATGACC
GACCAAGCGACGCCCAACCTGCCATCACGAGATTTCGATTCCACCGCCGCCTTCTATGAAAGGTTGGGCT
TCGGAATCGTTTTCCGGGACGCCGGCTGGATGATCCTCCAGCGCGGGGATCTCATGCTGGAGTTCTTCGC
CCACCCCAACTTGTTTATTGCAGCTTATAATGGTTACAAATAAAGCAATAGCATCACAAATTTCACAAAT
AAAGCATTTTTTTCACTGCATTCTAGTTGTGGTTTGTCCAAACTCATCAATGTATCTTATCATGTCTGTA
TACCGTCGACCTCTAGCTAGAGCTTGGCGTAATCATGGTCATAGCTGTTTCCTGTGTGAAATTGTTATCC
GCTCACAATTCCACACAACATACGAGCCGGAAGCATAAAGTGTAAAGCCTGGGGTGCCTAATGAGTGAGC
TAACTCACATTAATTGCGTTGCGCTCACTGCCCGCTTTCCAGTCGGGAAACCTGTCGTGCCAGCTGCATT
AATGAATCGGCCAACGCGCGGGGAGAGGCGGTTTGCGTATTGGGCGCTCTTCCGCTTCCTCGCTCACTGA
CTCGCTGCGCTCGGTCGTTCGGCTGCGGCGAGCGGTATCAGCTCACTCAAAGGCGGTAATACGGTTATCC
ACAGAATCAGGGGATAACGCAGGAAAGAACATGTGAGCAAAAGGCCAGCAAAAGGCCAGGAACCGTAAAA
AGGCCGCGTTGCTGGCGTTTTTCCATAGGCTCCGCCCCCCTGACGAGCATCACAAAAATCGACGCTCAAG
TCAGAGGTGGCGAAACCCGACAGGACTATAAAGATACCAGGCGTTTCCCCCTGGAAGCTCCCTCGTGCGC
TCTCCTGTTCCGACCCTGCCGCTTACCGGATACCTGTCCGCCTTTCTCCCTTCGGGAAGCGTGGCGCTTT
CTCAATGCTCACGCTGTAGGTATCTCAGTTCGGTGTAGGTCGTTCGCTCCAAGCTGGGCTGTGTGCACGA
ACCCCCCGTTCAGCCCGACCGCTGCGCCTTATCCGGTAACTATCGTCTTGAGTCCAACCCGGTAAGACAC
GACTTATCGCCACTGGCAGCAGCCACTGGTAACAGGATTAGCAGAGCGAGGTATGTAGGCGGTGCTACAG
AGTTCTTGAAGTGGTGGCCTAACTACGGCTACACTAGAAGGACAGTATTTGGTATCTGCGCTCTGCTGAA
GCCAGTTACCTTCGGAAAAAGAGTTGGTAGCTCTTGATCCGGCAAACAAACCACCGCTGGTAGCGGTGGT
TTTTTTGTTTGCAAGCAGCAGATTACGCGCAGAAAAAAAGGATCTCAAGAAGATCCTTTGATCTTTTCTA
CGGGGTCTGACGCTCAGTGGAACGAAAACTCACGTTAAGGGATTTTGGTCATGAGATTATCAAAAAGGAT
CTTCACCTAGATCCTTTTAAATTAAAAATGAAGTTTTAAATCAATCTAAAGTATATATGAGTAAACTTGG
TCTGACAGTTACCAATGCTTAATCAGTGAGGCACCTATCTCAGCGATCTGTCTATTTCGTTCATCCATAG
TTGCCTGACTCCCCGTCGTGTAGATAACTACGATACGGGAGGGCTTACCATCTGGCCCCAGTGCTGCAAT
GATACCGCGAGACCCACGCTCACCGGCTCCAGATTTATCAGCAATAAACCAGCCAGCCGGAAGGGCCGAG
CGCAGAAGTGGTCCTGCAACTTTATCCGCCTCCATCCAGTCTATTAATTGTTGCCGGGAAGCTAGAGTAA
GTAGTTCGCCAGTTAATAGTTTGCGCAACGTTGTTGCCATTGCTACAGGCATCGTGGTGTCACGCTCGTC
GTTTGGTATGGCTTCATTCAGCTCCGGTTCCCAACGATCAAGGCGAGTTACATGATCCCCCATGTTGTGC
AAAAAAGCGGTTAGCTCCTTCGGTCCTCCGATCGTTGTCAGAAGTAAGTTGGCCGCAGTGTTATCACTCA
TGGTTATGGCAGCACTGCATAATTCTCTTACTGTCATGCCATCCGTAAGATGCTTTTCTGTGACTGGTGA
GTACTCAACCAAGTCATTCTGAGAATAGTGTATGCGGCGACCGAGTTGCTCTTGCCCGGCGTCAATACGG
GATAATACCGCGCCACATAGCAGAACTTTAAAAGTGCTCATCATTGGAAAACGTTCTTCGGGGCGAAAAC
TCTCAAGGATCTTACCGCTGTTGAGATCCAGTTCGATGTAACCCACTCGTGCACCCAACTGATCTTCAGC
ATCTTTTACTTTCACCAGCGTTTCTGGGTGAGCAAAAACAGGAAGGCAAAATGCCGCAAAAAAGGGAATA
AGGGCGACACGGAAATGTTGAATACTCATACTCTTCCTTTTTCAATATTATTGAAGCATTTATCAGGGTT
ATTGTCTCATGAGCGGATACATATTTGAATGTATTTAGAAAAATAAACAAATAGGGGTTCCGCGCACATT
TCCCCGAAAAGTGCCACCTGACGTC
