>Addgene plasmid #55824 | pcDNA3-S586A-VLCAD-FLAG | addgene partial sequence | sequence record 91556 | CMV-F 5'-CGCAAATGGGCGGTAGGCGTG-3'
AGCAGAGCTCTCTGGCTAACTAGAGAACCCACTGCTTACTGGCTTATCGAAATTAATACGACTCACTATA
GGGAGACCCAAGCTTGGTACCGAGCTCGGATCCACTAGTAACGGCCGCCAGTGTGCTGGAATTCATGCAG
GCGGCTCGGATGGCCGCGAGCTTGGGGCGGCAGCTGCTGAGGCTCGGGGGCGGAAGCTCGCGGCTCACGG
CGCTCCTGGGGCAGCCCCGGCCCGGCCCTGCCCGGCGGCCCTATGCCGGGGGTGCCGCTCAGCTGGCTCT
GGACAAGTCAGATTCCCACCCCTCTGACGCTCTGACCAGGAAAAAACCGGCCAAGGCGGAATCTAAGTCC
TTTGCTGTGGGAATGTTCAAAGGCCAGCTCACCACAGATCAGGTGTTCCCATACCCGTCCGTGCTCAACG
AAGAGCAGACACAGTTTCTTAAAGAGCTGGTGGAGCCTGTGTCCCGTTTCTTCGAGGAAGTGAACGATCC
CGCCAAGAATGACGCTCTGGAGATGGTGGAGGAGACCACTTGGCAGGGCCTCAAGGAGCTGGGGGCCTTT
GGTCTGCAAGTGCCCAGTGAGCTGGGTGGTGTGGGCCTTTGCAACACCCAGTACGCCCGTTTGGTGGAGA
TCGTGGGCATGCATGACCTTGGCGTGGGCATTACCCTGGGGGCCCATCAGAGCATCGGTTTCAAAGGCAT
CCTGCTCTTTGGCACAAAGGCCCAGAAAGAAAAATACCTCCCCAAGCTGGCATCTGGGGAGACTGTGGCC
GCTTTCTGTCTAACCGAGCCCTCAAGCGGGTCAGATGCAGCCTCCATCCGAACCTCTGCTGTGCCCAGCC
CCTGTGGAAAATACTATACCCTCAATGGAAGCAAGCTTTGGATCAGTAATGGGGGCCTAGCAGACATCTT
CACGGTCTTTGCCAAGACACCAGTTACAGATCCAGCCACAGGAGCCGTGAAGGAGAAGATCACAGCTTTT
GTGGTGGAGAGGGGCTTCGGGGGCATTACCCATGGGCCCCCTGAGAAGAAGATGGGCATCAAGGCTTCAA
