>Addgene plasmid #55824 | pcDNA3-S586A-VLCAD-FLAG | addgene partial sequence | sequence record 91557 | BGH-rev 5'-TAGAAGGCACAGTCGAGG-3'
CTATAGAATAGGGCCCTCTAGATGCATGCTCGACTCTAGAGGATCCGCCCGGGCTCTTATCGTCGTCATC
CTTGTAATCCATGGTGGCGGCCGCTCTGAAGCCAAGTGGGTTGCTGGTGACCACACCACCCCGCTCCACC
AAGGCCTTGGAGATGCTTTTGAAGTTGCGGTAGAGCTCTTGCTGCCAGGGGTCAGACTGCAGGGCGGCCA
TGCCCTCTCGGATCCGAGCTGCAGCCTCGATACACCAGGTGTCACAGAGCATTTTCTCATGCTGGGCCGT
GGGGTGGCCCTCACTCAGGGATCTTGCGGCCCTCGAGAGAACCACCACCATGGCATAGAGGTCGATGGCC
CCGTCTGCCAGCCGCTGCAGCAGAAACTGTTCATTGACAATCCCCTTCTTGTGTTTTATCAGCTTGGCCT
CCACCACAGTGGCAAACTGCTCCAGAGCCCGTACTGCCAGCTCGCCACTCCGACTCAACTCCGGGTGGAC
AAGTCCGCTGAGACTCAGGCCGCTGCCCAGCCCTGCCCGCCGCCTCAGCTGTTTGCCTGCCTCTCCTAGC
AGGAGGCCAGCATTCCCAAAGGGATTCTTTAGAGCACTGCCAAGCCCAGAGAGCTCCTTTCCTTTGTCCA
TACAGCCCTGCAGAGCCACAAACAGCCGAAGAATGTCATTTGTCCCCTCAAAGATCCGGAAGATGCGAAG
ATCTCGGAGCACACGCTCTACTCCAGGTTCCTTCATGAAGCCCATACCCCCCATGATTTGGATGCATTCA
TCTGTCACCTTCCAGGCTGCCTCCGAGCCAAAGATTTTGCTGATGGCGGCCTCTATCTGGAAGTCCGTGG
CTCCCTGGTCCATGTTAGCACTCACCATGTAAGCCATGGACTCAGTTACATACTGCAGCATAACCATCCG
TGCCAGCTTCTCCTGGATCAGCCCAAAGTTGTGAATTTTCTCCCCAAACTGGGTACGATTAGTGGCATGA
TCTACCGCCTTAGCAATGATGCCTCTCATGGTACCTGCCAGGGCCGCAGCCATGCCAAACCTTCCATTGT
TGAGGATGTGCATGGCAACCTTGAAGC
